>Addgene plasmid #22132 | shHIF2α(#2) (HIF2α-#3-pSUPER-retro-GFP/Neo) | addgene partial sequence | sequence record 28044 | 22132 with H1
GTCTTTGGAATTTGGGATCTTATAAGTTCTGTATGAGACCACAGATCCCCGGAGACGGAGG
