>Addgene plasmid #22132 | shHIF2α(#2) (HIF2α-#3-pSUPER-retro-GFP/Neo) | addgene partial sequence | sequence record 28045 | 22132 with MSCV-Rev
ACCCGGNAGAATTCGAACGCTGACGTCATCAACCCGCTCCAAGGAATCGCGNNNNNAGTGTCACTAGGCG
GGAACACCCAGCGCGCGTGCGCCCTGGCAGGAAGATGGCTGTGAGGGACAGGGGAGTGGCGCCCTGCAAT
ATTTGCATGTCGCTATGTGTTCTGGGAAATCACCATAAACGTGAAATGTCTTTGGATTTGGGAATCTTAT
AAGTTCTGTATGAGACCACAGATCCCCGGAG
