>Addgene plasmid #22132 | shHIF2α(#2) (HIF2α-#3-pSUPER-retro-GFP/Neo) | addgene partial sequence | sequence record 28046 | 22132 with MSCV-R
CCTCCCCTACCCGGTAGAATTCGAACGCTGACGTCATCAACCCGCTCCAAGGAATCGCGGGCCCAGTGTC
ACTAGGCGGGAACACCCAGCGCGCGTGCGCCCTGGCAGGAAGATGGCTGTGAGGGACAGGGGAGTGGCGC
CCTGCAATATTTGCATGTCGCTATGTGTTCTGGGAAATCACCATAAACGTGAAATGTCTTTGGATTTGGG
AATCTTATAAGTTCTGTATGAGACCACAGATCCCCGGAGA
