[The description below was written by a language model from this plasmid's Addgene catalogue record.]
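Description:
shHIF2α(#2), also labelled HIF2α-#3-pSUPER-retro-GFP/Neo, is a retroviral RNAi plasmid built on the commercial pSUPER_Retro-GFP/Neo backbone (about 7.4 kb without insert). It is maintained in E. coli as a high-copy plasmid under ampicillin selection. In mammalian cells it provides a neomycin resistance marker for G418 selection, and, as the backbone name indicates, a GFP reporter that allows transduced or transfected cells to be identified by fluorescence. No feature table accompanies the record, so the exact arrangement of the LTRs, packaging signal, reporter/marker cassette and bacterial origin is not documented here.

The payload is a 58 bp synthetic oligonucleotide encoding a short hairpin RNA directed against human HIF2α mRNA. It was inserted by restriction cloning between BglII and HindIII; the BglII site was destroyed in the process, while HindIII was retained. The hairpin design is the usual sense–loop–antisense layout followed by a run of thymidines that acts as a Pol III terminator. The record does not name the promoter driving the hairpin; pSUPER-series vectors generally use the Pol III H1 promoter for this purpose. Once transcribed, the hairpin is processed by the cellular RNAi machinery into an siRNA that knocks down HIF2α.

The construct can be transfected directly or packaged into retroviral particles for stable integration and long-term silencing. The associated publication concerns the link between hypoxia-inducible factor and kidney cancer risk in type 2A versus type 2B VHL mutations, which is consistent with use of this plasmid to deplete HIF2α in human cells in that setting. The two numbering schemes in its name suggest it is one of several independent hairpins against the same target.
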