Addgene plasmid #22132: shHIF2α(#2) (HIF2α-#3-pSUPER-retro-GFP/Neo)
Depositing lab: William Kaelin. Depositing organization: Dana-Farber Cancer Institute. Publication: Hypoxia-inducible factor linked to differential kidney cancer risk seen with type 2A and type 2B VHL mutations. Li L, Zhang L, Zhang X, Yan Q, Minamishima YA, Olumi AF, Mao M, Bartz S, Kaelin WG. Mol Cell Biol. 2007 Aug . 27(15):5381-92. 10.1128/MCB.00282-07 PubMed 17526729.
Backbone
  Vector backbone: pSUPER_Retro-GFP/Neo
  Backbone manufacturer: OligoEngine
  Backbone size w/o insert (bp): 7394
  Vector type: Mammalian Expression, Retroviral, RNAi
  Selectable markers: Neomycin (select with G418)
Growth in bacteria
  Bacterial resistance: Ampicillin, 100 μg/mL
  Growth temperature: 37°C
  Growth strain: DH5alpha
  Growth instructions: DH5a or HB101
  Copy number: High Copy
Gene/Insert
  Gene/Insert name: synthethic oligonucleotide
  Insert size (bp): 58
  Mutation: synthethic oligonucleotide encoding shRNA targeting human HIF2alpha mRNA
  Cloning method: Restriction Enzyme; 5′ cloning site Bgl II (destroyed during cloning); 3′ cloning site Hind III (not destroyed)
  Sequencing primers: 5′ MSCV reverse
Terms and licenses: Academic/Nonprofit Terms; Industry Terms: Not Available to Industry
Depositor comments: shRNA oligo sequence - 5'-GAGATCCCCGGAGACGGAGGTGTTCTATTTCAAGAGAATAGAACACCTCCGTCTCCTTTT
How to cite: shHIF2α(#2) (HIF2α-#3-pSUPER-retro-GFP/Neo) was a gift from William Kaelin (Addgene plasmid # 22132 ; http://n2t.net/addgene:22132 ; RRID:Addgene_22132)
