LOCUS       Exported 7452 bp ds-DNA circular SYN 12-MAY-2021
DEFINITION  synthetic circular DNA
ACCESSION   .
VERSION     .
KEYWORDS    shHIF2-alpha(#2) (HIF2-alpha-#3-pSUPER-retro-GFP/Neo)
SOURCE      synthetic DNA construct
  ORGANISM  synthetic DNA construct
REFERENCE   1 (bases 1 to 7452)
  AUTHORS   Li L, Zhang L, Zhang X, Yan Q, Minamishima YA, Olumi AF, Mao M,
            Bartz S, Kaelin WG
  TITLE     Hypoxia-inducible factor linked to differential kidney cancer risk
            seen with type 2A and type 2B VHL mutations.
  JOURNAL   Mol Cell Biol. 2007 Aug . 27(15):5381-92.
  PUBMED    17526729
REFERENCE   2 (bases 1 to 7452)
  AUTHORS   .
  TITLE     Direct Submission
  JOURNAL   Exported May 12, 2021 from SnapGene Server 1.1.58
            http://www.snapgene.com
FEATURES             Location/Qualifiers
     source          1..7452
                     /organism="synthetic DNA construct"
                     /mol_type="other DNA"
     misc_feature    579..920
                     /label=MESV Psi
                     /note="packaging signal of murine embryonic stem cell
                     virus"
     CDS             987..1403
                     /label=gag (truncated)
                     /note="truncated Moloney murine leukemia virus (MMLV) gag
                     gene lacking the start codon"
     primer_bind     1333..1355
                     /label=pLXSN 5'
                     /note="Murine stem cell virus, forward primer. Also called
                     MSCV"
     primer_bind     1371..1387
                     /label=pBABE 5'
                     /note="Psi packaging signal, forward primer for pBABE
                     vectors"
     primer_bind     1421..1437
                     /label=pBluescriptKS
                     /note="For pBluescript vector"
     primer_bind     1422..1438
                     /label=KS primer
                     /note="common sequencing primer, one of multiple similar
                     variants"
     promoter        complement(1511..1725)
                     /label=H1 promoter
                     /note="human H1 RNA promoter"
     primer_bind     complement(1571..1590)
                     /label=H1
                     /note="Human H1 promoter, forward primer"
     primer_bind     complement(1771..1794)
                     /label=MSCV-rev
                     /note="Murine stem cell virus, reverse primer"
     primer_bind     2172..2191
                     /label=mPGK-F
                     /note="Mouse PGK promoter, forward primer"
     regulatory      2268..2277
                     /regulatory_class="other"
                     /note="vertebrate consensus sequence for strong initiation
                     of translation (Kozak, 1987)"
     CDS             2274..2990
                     /codon_start=1
                     /product="enhanced GFP"
                     /label=EGFP
                     /translation="MVSKGEELFTGVVPILVELDGDVNGHKFSVSGEGEGDATYGKLTL
                     KFICTTGKLPVPWPTLVTTLTYGVQCFSRYPDHMKQHDFFKSAMPEGYVQERTIFFKDD
                     GNYKTRAEVKFEGDTLVNRIELKGIDFKEDGNILGHKLEYNYNSHNVYIMADKQKNGIK
                     VNFKIRHNIEDGSVQLADHYQQNTPIGDGPVLLPDNHYLSTQSALSKDPNEKRDHMVLL
                     EFVTAAGITLGMDELYK"
     CDS             2274..2990
                     /codon_start=1
                     /product="the original enhanced GFP (Yang et al., 1996)"
                     /label=EGFP
                     /note="mammalian codon-optimized"
                     /translation="MVSKGEELFTGVVPILVELDGDVNGHKFSVSGEGEGDATYGKLTL
                     KFICTTGKLPVPWPTLVTTLTYGVQCFSRYPDHMKQHDFFKSAMPEGYVQERTIFFKDD
                     GNYKTRAEVKFEGDTLVNRIELKGIDFKEDGNILGHKLEYNYNSHNVYIMADKQKNGIK
                     VNFKIRHNIEDGSVQLADHYQQNTPIGDGPVLLPDNHYLSTQSALSKDPNEKRDHMVLL
                     EFVTAAGITLGMDELYK"
     primer_bind     complement(2319..2340)
                     /label=EGFP-N
                     /note="EGFP, reverse primer"
     primer_bind     complement(2580..2599)
                     /label=EXFP-R
                     /note="For distinguishing EGFP variants, reverse primer"
     primer_bind     2927..2948
                     /label=EGFP-C
                     /note="EGFP, forward primer"
     CDS             3054..3848
                     /codon_start=1
                     /gene="aph(3')-II (or nptII)"
                     /product="aminoglycoside phosphotransferase from Tn5"
                     /label=NeoR/KanR
                     /note="confers resistance to neomycin, kanamycin, and G418
                     (Geneticin(R))"
                     /translation="MIEQDGLHAGSPAAWVERLFGYDWAQQTIGCSDAAVFRLSAQGRP
                     VLFVKTDLSGALNELQDEAARLSWLATTGVPCAAVLDVVTEAGRDWLLLGEVPGQDLLS
                     SHLAPAEKVSIMADAMRRLHTLDPATCPFDHQAKHRIERARTRMEAGLVDQDDLDEEHQ
                     GLAPAELFARLKARMPDGEDLVVTHGDACLPNIMVENGRFSGFIDCGRLGVADRYQDIA
                     LATRDIAEELGGEWADRFLVLYGIAAPDSQRIAFYRLLDEFF"
     primer_bind     complement(3108..3127)
                     /label=Neo-R
                     /note="Neomycin resistance gene, reverse primer"
     primer_bind     3718..3737
                     /label=Neo-F
                     /note="Neomycin resistance gene, forward primer"
     polyA_signal    3912..3960
                     /note="synthetic polyadenylation signal"
     protein_bind    4521..4537
                     /label=lac operator
                     /bound_moiety="lac repressor encoded by lacI"
                     /note="The lac repressor binds to the lac operator to
                     inhibit transcription in E. coli. This inhibition can be
                     relieved by adding lactose or
                     isopropyl-beta-D-thiogalactopyranoside (IPTG)."
     promoter        complement(4545..4575)
                     /label=lac promoter
                     /note="promoter for the E. coli lac operon"
     protein_bind    4590..4611
                     /label=CAP binding site
                     /bound_moiety="E. coli catabolite activator protein"
                     /note="CAP binding activates transcription in the presence
                     of cAMP."
     primer_bind     complement(4728..4745)
                     /label=L4440
                     /note="L4440 vector, forward primer"
     rep_origin      complement(4899..5487)
                     /direction=LEFT
                     /label=ori
                     /note="high-copy-number ColE1/pMB1/pBR322/pUC origin of
                     replication"
     primer_bind     complement(4979..4998)
                     /label=pBR322ori-F
                     /note="pBR322 origin, forward primer"
     CDS             complement(5658..6518)
                     /codon_start=1
                     /gene="bla"
                     /product="beta-lactamase"
                     /label=AmpR
                     /note="confers resistance to ampicillin, carbenicillin, and
                     related antibiotics"
                     /translation="MSIQHFRVALIPFFAAFCLPVFAHPETLVKVKDAEDQLGARVGYI
                     ELDLNSGKILESFRPEERFPMMSTFKVLLCGAVLSRIDAGQEQLGRRIHYSQNDLVEYS
                     PVTEKHLTDGMTVRELCSAAITMSDNTAANLLLTTIGGPKELTAFLHNMGDHVTRLDRW
                     EPELNEAIPNDERDTTMPVAMATTLRKLLTGELLTLASRQQLIDWMEADKVAGPLLRSA
                     LPAGWFIADKSGAGERGSRGIIAALGPDGKPSRIVVIYTTGSQATMDERNRQIAEIGAS
                     LIKHW"
     primer_bind     6281..6300
                     /label=Amp-R
                     /note="Ampicillin resistance gene, reverse primer"
     promoter        complement(6519..6623)
                     /gene="bla"
                     /label=AmpR promoter
     primer_bind     6691..6709
                     /label=pBRforEco
                     /note="pBR322 vectors, upsteam of EcoRI site, forward
                     primer"
     primer_bind     complement(6747..6769)
                     /label=pGEX 3'
                     /note="pGEX vectors, reverse primer"
     primer_bind     6869..6888
                     /label=pRS-marker
                     /note="pRS vectors, use to sequence yeast selectable
                     marker"
     primer_bind     7082..7104
                     /label=M13/pUC Forward
                     /note="In lacZ gene"
     primer_bind     7232..7251
                     /label=pBRrevBam
                     /note="pBR322 vectors, tet region, downstream of BamHI,
                     reverse primer"
     LTR             7451..515
                     /label=5' LTR
                     /note="5' long terminal repeat from murine embryonic stem
                     cell virus"
ORIGIN
        1 tgaaagaccc cacctgtagg tttggcaagc tagcttaagt aacgccattt tgcaaggcat
       61 ggaaaataca taactgagaa tagagaagtt cagatcaagg ttaggaacag agagacagca
      121 gaatatgggc caaacaggat atctgtggta agcagttcct gccccggctc agggccaaga
      181 acagatggtc cccagatgcg gtcccgccct cagcagtttc tagagaacca tcagatgttt
      241 ccagggtgcc ccaaggacct gaaatgaccc tgtgccttat ttgaactaac caatcagttc
      301 gcttctcgct tctgttcgcg cgcttctgct ccccgagctc aataaaagag cccacaaccc
      361 ctcactcggc gcgccagtcc tccgatagac tgcgtcgccc gggtacccgt attcccaata
      421 aagcctcttg ctgtttgcat ccgaatcgtg gactcgctga tccttgggag ggtctcctca
      481 gattgattga ctgcccacct cgggggtctt tcatttggag gttccaccga gatttggaga
      541 cccctgccca gggaccaccg acccccccgc cgggaggtaa gctggccagc ggtcgtttcg
      601 tgtctgtctc tgtctttgtg cgtgtttgtg ccggcatcta atgtttgcgc ctgcgtctgt
      661 actagttagc taactagctc tgtatctggc ggacccgtgg tggaactgac gagttctgaa
      721 cacccggccg caaccctggg agacgtccca gggactttgg gggccgtttt tgtggcccga
      781 cctgaggaag ggagtcgatg tggaatccga ccccgtcagg atatgtggtt ctggtaggag
      841 acgagaacct aaaacagttc ccgcctccgt ctgaattttt gctttcggtt tggaaccgaa
      901 gccgcgcgtc ttgtctgctg cagcgctgca gcatcgttct gtgttgtctc tgtctgactg
      961 tgtttctgta tttgtctgaa aattagggcc agactgttac cactccctta agtttgacct
     1021 taggtcactg gaaagatgtc gagcggatcg ctcacaacca gtcggtagat gtcaagaaga
     1081 gacgttgggt taccttctgc tctgcagaat ggccaacctt taacgtcgga tggccgcgag
     1141 acggcacctt taaccgagac ctcatcaccc aggttaagat caaggtcttt tcacctggcc
     1201 cgcatggaca cccagaccag gtcccctaca tcgtgacctg ggaagccttg gcttttgacc
     1261 cccctccctg ggtcaagccc tttgtacacc ctaagcctcc gcctcctctt cctccatccg
     1321 ccccgtctct cccccttgaa cctcctcgtt cgaccccgcc tcgatcctcc ctttatccag
     1381 ccctcactcc ttctctaggc gccggaatta gatcgatctc tcgaggtcga cggtatcgat
     1441 aagcttttcc aaaaaggaga cggaggtgtt ctattttctt gaaatagaac acctccgtct
     1501 ccggggatct gtggtctcat acagaactta taagattccc aaatccaaag acatttcacg
     1561 tttatggtga tttcccagaa cacatagcga catgcaaata ttgcagggcg ccactcccct
     1621 gtccctcaca gccatcttcc tgccagggcg cacgcgcgct gggtgttccc gcctagtgac
     1681 actgggcccg cgattccttg gagcgggttg atgacgtcag cgttcgaatt ctaccgggta
     1741 ggggaggcgc ttttcccaag gcagtctgga gcatgcgctt tagcagcccc gctgggcact
     1801 tggcgctaca caagtggcct ctggcctcgc acacattcca catccaccgg ccggtaggcg
     1861 ccaaccggct ccgttctttg gtggcccctt cgcgccacct tctactcctc ccctagtcag
     1921 gaagttcccc cccgccccgc agctcgcgtc gtgcaggacg tgacaaatgg aagtagcacg
     1981 tctcactagt ctcgtgcaga tggacagcac cgctgagcaa tggaagcggg taggcctttg
     2041 gggcagcggc caatagcagc tttgctcctt cgctttctgg gctcagaggc tgggaagggg
     2101 tgggtccggg ggcgggctca ggggcgggct caggggcggg gcgggcgccc gaaggtcctc
     2161 cggaggcccg gcattctgca cgcttcaaaa gcgcacgtct gccgcgctgt tctcctcttc
     2221 ctcatctccg ggcctttcga cctgcagccc aagctagctt accggtcgcc accatggtga
     2281 gcaagggcga ggagctgttc accggggtgg tgcccatcct ggtcgagctg gacggcgacg
     2341 taaacggcca caagttcagc gtgtccggcg agggcgaggg cgatgccacc tacggcaagc
     2401 tgaccctgaa gttcatctgc accaccggca agctgcccgt gccctggccc accctcgtga
     2461 ccaccctgac ctacggcgtg cagtgcttca gccgctaccc cgaccacatg aagcagcacg
     2521 acttcttcaa gtccgccatg cccgaaggct acgtccagga gcgcaccatc ttcttcaagg
     2581 acgacggcaa ctacaagacc cgcgccgagg tgaagttcga gggcgacacc ctggtgaacc
     2641 gcatcgagct gaagggcatc gacttcaagg aggacggcaa catcctgggg cacaagctgg
     2701 agtacaacta caacagccac aacgtctata tcatggccga caagcagaag aacggcatca
     2761 aggtgaactt caagatccgc cacaacatcg aggacggcag cgtgcagctc gccgaccact
     2821 accagcagaa cacccccatc ggcgacggcc ccgtgctgct gcccgacaac cactacctga
     2881 gcacccagtc cgccctgagc aaagacccca acgagaagcg cgatcacatg gtcctgctgg
     2941 agttcgtgac cgccgccggg atcactctcg gcatggacga gctgtacaag tccggactca
     3001 gatcagcttg attcttctga cacaacagtc tcgaacttaa ggctagagcc accatgattg
     3061 aacaagatgg attgcacgca ggttctccgg ccgcttgggt ggagaggcta ttcggctatg
     3121 actgggcaca acagacaatc ggctgctctg atgccgccgt gttccggctg tcagcgcagg
     3181 ggcgcccggt tctttttgtc aagaccgacc tgtccggtgc cctgaatgaa ctgcaggacg
     3241 aggcagcgcg gctatcgtgg ctggccacga cgggcgttcc ttgcgcagct gtgctcgacg
     3301 ttgtcactga agcgggaagg gactggctgc tattgggcga agtgccgggg caggatctcc
     3361 tgtcatctca ccttgctcct gccgagaaag tatccatcat ggctgatgca atgcggcggc
     3421 tgcatacgct tgatccggct acctgcccat tcgaccacca agcgaaacat cgcatcgagc
     3481 gagcacgtac tcggatggaa gccggtcttg tcgatcagga tgatctggac gaagagcatc
     3541 aggggctcgc gccagccgaa ctgttcgcca ggctcaaggc gcgcatgccc gacggcgagg
     3601 atctcgtcgt gacccatggc gatgcctgct tgccgaatat catggtggaa aatggccgct
     3661 tttctggatt catcgactgt ggccggctgg gtgtggcgga ccgctatcag gacatagcgt
     3721 tggctacccg tgatattgct gaagagcttg gcggcgaatg ggctgaccgc ttcctcgtgc
     3781 tttacggtat cgccgctccc gattcgcagc gcatcgcctt ctatcgcctt cttgacgagt
     3841 tcttctgagc gggactctgg ggttcgaaat gaccgaccaa gcgacgccca acctgccatc
     3901 acgatggccg caataaaata tctttatttt cattacatct gtgtgttggt tttttgtgtg
     3961 aatcgatagc gataaggatc ggggatgcat cgataaaata aaagatttta tttagtctcc
     4021 agaaaaaggg gggaatgaaa gaccccacct gtaggtttgg caagctagag aaccatcaga
     4081 tgtttccagg gtgccccaag gacctgaaat gaccctgtgc cttatttgaa ctaaccaatc
     4141 agttcgcttc tcgcttctgt tcgcgcgctt ctgctccccg agctcaataa aagagcccac
     4201 aacccctcac tcggcgcgcc agtcctccga tagactgcgt cgcccgggta cccgtgtatc
     4261 caataaaccc tcttgcagtt gcatccgact tgtggtctcg ctgttccttg ggagggtctc
     4321 ctctgagtga ttgactaccc gtcagcgggg gtctttcatg ggtaacagtt tcttgaagtt
     4381 ggagaacaac attctgaggg taggagtcga atattaagta atcctgactc aattagccac
     4441 tgttttgaat ccacatactc caatactcct gaaatagttc attatggaca gcgcagaaag
     4501 agctggggag aattgtgaaa ttgttatccg ctcacaattc cacacaacat acgagccgga
     4561 agcataaagt gtaaagcctg gggtgcctaa tgagtgagct aactcacatt aattgcgttg
     4621 cgctcactgc ccgctttcca gtcgggaaac ctgtcgtgcc agctgcatta atgaatcggc
     4681 caacgcgcgg ggagaggcgg tttgcgtatt gggcgctctt ccgcttcctc gctcactgac
     4741 tcgctgcgct cggtcgttcg gctgcggcga gcggtatcag ctcactcaaa ggcggtaata
     4801 cggttatcca cagaatcagg ggataacgca ggaaagaaca tgtgagcaaa aggccagcaa
     4861 aaggccagga accgtaaaaa ggccgcgttg ctggcgtttt tccataggct ccgcccccct
     4921 gacgagcatc acaaaaatcg acgctcaagt cagaggtggc gaaacccgac aggactataa
     4981 agataccagg cgtttccccc tggaagctcc ctcgtgcgct ctcctgttcc gaccctgccg
     5041 cttaccggat acctgtccgc ctttctccct tcgggaagcg tggcgctttc tcatagctca
     5101 cgctgtaggt atctcagttc ggtgtaggtc gttcgctcca agctgggctg tgtgcacgaa
     5161 ccccccgttc agcccgaccg ctgcgcctta tccggtaact atcgtcttga gtccaacccg
     5221 gtaagacacg acttatcgcc actggcagca gccactggta acaggattag cagagcgagg
     5281 tatgtaggcg gtgctacaga gttcttgaag tggtggccta actacggcta cactagaaga
     5341 acagtatttg gtatctgcgc tctgctgaag ccagttacct tcggaaaaag agttggtagc
     5401 tcttgatccg gcaaacaaac caccgctggt agcggtggtt tttttgtttg caagcagcag
     5461 attacgcgca gaaaaaaagg atctcaagaa gatcctttga tcttttctac ggggtctgac
     5521 gctcagtgga acgaaaactc acgttaaggg attttggtca tgagattatc aaaaaggatc
     5581 ttcacctaga tccttttaaa ttaaaaatga agttttaaat caatctaaag tatatatgag
     5641 taaacttggt ctgacagtta ccaatgctta atcagtgagg cacctatctc agcgatctgt
     5701 ctatttcgtt catccatagt tgcctgactc cccgtcgtgt agataactac gatacgggag
     5761 ggcttaccat ctggccccag tgctgcaatg ataccgcgag acccacgctc accggctcca
     5821 gatttatcag caataaacca gccagccgga agggccgagc gcagaagtgg tcctgcaact
     5881 ttatccgcct ccatccagtc tattaattgt tgccgggaag ctagagtaag tagttcgcca
     5941 gttaatagtt tgcgcaacgt tgttgccatt gctacaggca tcgtggtgtc acgctcgtcg
     6001 tttggtatgg cttcattcag ctccggttcc caacgatcaa ggcgagttac atgatccccc
     6061 atgttgtgca aaaaagcggt tagctccttc ggtcctccga tcgttgtcag aagtaagttg
     6121 gccgcagtgt tatcactcat ggttatggca gcactgcata attctcttac tgtcatgcca
     6181 tccgtaagat gcttttctgt gactggtgag tactcaacca agtcattctg agaatagtgt
     6241 atgcggcgac cgagttgctc ttgcccggcg tcaatacggg ataataccgc gccacatagc
     6301 agaactttaa aagtgctcat cattggaaaa cgttcttcgg ggcgaaaact ctcaaggatc
     6361 ttaccgctgt tgagatccag ttcgatgtaa cccactcgtg cacccaactg atcttcagca
     6421 tcttttactt tcaccagcgt ttctgggtga gcaaaaacag gaaggcaaaa tgccgcaaaa
     6481 aagggaataa gggcgacacg gaaatgttga atactcatac tcttcctttt tcaatattat
     6541 tgaagcattt atcagggtta ttgtctcatg agcggataca tatttgaatg tatttagaaa
     6601 aataaacaaa taggggttcc gcgcacattt ccccgaaaag tgccacctga cgtctaagaa
     6661 accattatta tcatgacatt aacctataaa aataggcgta tcacgaggcc ctttcgtctc
     6721 gcgcgtttcg gtgatgacgg tgaaaacctc tgacacatgc agctcccgga gacggtcaca
     6781 gcttgtctgt aagcggatgc cgggagcaga caagcccgtc agggcgcgtc agcgggtgtt
     6841 ggcgggtgtc ggggctggct taactatgcg gcatcagagc agattgtact gagagtgcac
     6901 catatgcggt gtgaaatacc gcacagatgc gtaaggagaa aataccgcat caggcgccat
     6961 tcgccattca ggctgcgcaa ctgttgggaa gggcgatcgg tgcgggcctc ttcgctatta
     7021 cgccagctgg cgaaaggggg atgtgctgca aggcgattaa gttgggtaac gccagggttt
     7081 tcccagtcac gacgttgtaa aacgacggcg caaggaatgg tgcatgcaag gagatggcgc
     7141 ccaacagtcc cccggccacg gggcctgcca ccatacccac gccgaaacaa gcgctcatga
     7201 gcccgaagtg gcgagcccga tcttccccat cggtgatgtc ggcgatatag gcgccagcaa
     7261 ccgcacctgt ggcgccggtg atgccggcca cgatgcgtcc ggcgtagagg cgattagtcc
     7321 aatttgttaa agacaggata tcagtggtcc aggctctagt tttgactcaa caatatcacc
     7381 agctgaagcc tatagagtac gagccataga taaaataaaa gattttattt agtctccaga
     7441 aaaagggggg aa
//
